Addgene plasmid #136764: pISH-Olfr556
Purpose: Template to synthesize riboprobes for in situ hybridization (ISH) for Olfr556
Depositing lab: Peter Mombaerts. Depositing organization: Max Planck Research Unit for Neurogenetics. Publication: The Zonal Organization of Odorant Receptor Gene Choice in the Main Olfactory Epithelium of the Mouse. Zapiec B, Mombaerts P. Cell Rep. 2020 Mar 24;30(12):4220-4234.e5. doi: 10.1016/j.celrep.2020.02.110. PubMed 32209480.
Backbone
  Vector backbone: pGEM-T-Easy
  Vector type: in situ probe
Growth in bacteria
  Bacterial resistance: Ampicillin, 100 μg/mL
  Growth temperature: 37°C
  Growth strain: DH5alpha
  Copy number: High Copy
Gene/Insert
  Gene/Insert name: Olfr556
  Species: M. musculus (mouse)
  Mutation: ISH Probe insert
  Entrez Gene: Olfr556 (a.k.a. MOR41-1)
  Cloning method: Unknown
Terms and licenses: Academic/Nonprofit Terms; Industry Terms: Not Available to Industry
Depositor comments: ISH probe for mouse gene: Olfr556 aka MOR41-1
How to cite: pISH-Olfr556 was a gift from Peter Mombaerts (Addgene plasmid # 136764 ; http://n2t.net/addgene:136764 ; RRID:Addgene_136764)
