[The description below was written by a language model from this plasmid's Addgene catalogue record and pLannotate feature annotations shown in this document.]
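Description:
pISH-Olfr556 is a bacterial cloning plasmid built on the pGEM-T-Easy backbone and intended as an in vitro transcription template for making riboprobes against the mouse odorant receptor gene Olfr556 (also known as MOR41-1). It is not an expression vector for any host cell. The sequenced plasmid is about 4 kb and is maintained in E. coli at high copy through a ColE1/pUC-type origin, with ampicillin selection provided by the β-lactamase gene under its own promoter. An f1 phage origin is also present, a standard backbone element that allows single-stranded DNA production. So are remnants of the lac promoter/operator and an interrupted lacZα fragment, which reflect the blue/white screening region into which the insert was placed.

The insert occupies roughly 1 kb between opposing bacteriophage T7 and SP6 RNA polymerase promoters. The automated annotation labels this region as a fragment of the human odorant receptor OR52I2. This is most plausibly a homology hit to a related receptor rather than the true identity, since the catalogue entry specifies mouse Olfr556. A short adjacent match to a hornet peptide is likely a spurious annotation of polylinker sequence. With promoters flanking the insert in both directions, transcription from one side yields an antisense probe and from the other a sense control. The annotated reading frame runs in the T7 direction, suggesting that SP6 would give the antisense strand, although the record does not state this explicitly. The cloning method is not recorded. The plasmid is used for in situ hybridization, in the context of mapping the zonal expression of odorant receptor genes in the mouse main olfactory epithelium.
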