Features (pLannotate 1.2.2; 14 found; start..end, strand, type, name):
    114..132     +  promoter       T7 promoter: promoter for bacteriophage T7 RNA polymerase
    189..1163    +  CDS            OR52I2 (fragment): O52I2_HUMAN - Experimental evidence at transcript level: Swiss-Prot protein existence level 2. Odorant receptor. From Homo sapiens (Human).
   1173..1235    -  CDS            VESPI_VESMG (fragment): Experimental evidence at protein level: Swiss-Prot protein existence level 1. Shows contractile activity on isolated ileum smooth muscle. From Vespa magnifica (Hornet).
   1247..1265    -  promoter       SP6 promoter: promoter for bacteriophage SP6 RNA polymerase
   1307..1323    -  protein_bind   lac operator: The lac repressor binds to the lac operator to inhibit transcription in E. coli. This inhibition can be relieved by adding lactose or isopropyl-β-D-thiogalactopyranoside (IPTG). lac repressor encoded by lacI
   1331..1361    -  promoter       lac promoter: promoter for the E. coli lac operon
   1376..1397    -  protein_bind   CAP binding site: CAP binding activates transcription in the presence of cAMP. E. coli catabolite activator protein
   1410..1502    -  CDS            lacI (fragment): lac repressor; lacI; The lac repressor binds to the lac operator to inhibit transcription in E. coli. This inhibition can be relieved by adding lactose or isopropyl-β-D-thiogalactopyranoside (IPTG).
   1685..2273    -  rep_origin     ori: high-copy-number ColE1/pMB1/pBR322/pUC origin of replication
   2444..3304    -  CDS            AmpR: β-lactamase; bla; confers resistance to ampicillin, carbenicillin, and related antibiotics
   3305..3409    -  promoter       AmpR promoter: bla
   3436..3486    +  misc_feature   bom (fragment): basis of mobility region from pBR322
   3514..3942    -  rep_origin     f1 ori (sequence partly withheld): f1 bacteriophage origin of replication; arrow indicates direction of (+) strand synthesis
   3946..111     -  CDS            lacZα (fragment) (across the origin): LacZα fragment of β-galactosidase; lacZ fragment
>Addgene plasmid #136764 | pISH-Olfr556 | addgene full sequence | sequence record 273483 | Addgene NGS Result
CCTCTTCGCTATTACGCCAGCTGGCGAAAGGGGGATGTGCTGCAAGGCGATTAAGTTGGGTAACGCCAGG
GTTTTCCCAGTCACGACGTTGTAAAACGACGGCCAGTGAATTGTAATACGACTCACTATAGGGCGAATTG
GGCCCGACGTCGCATGCTCCCGGCCGCCATGGCGGCCGCGGGAATTCGATTATGCTGGGGCCATCCTACA
ACCACACAATGGAATCCCCTGGCACTTTCTTCCTCTTGGGCATCCCAGGGTTTCAGTCTTCTTATCTTTG
GCTGGCCATCTCACTGAGTACCATGTATAGCATAGCTGTCTTAGGAAATATGCTCATTATCATTGTGATC
TGCATGGATTCCACTCTACAAGAGCCTATGTACTTCTTTCTATGTGTTCTGGCTGCTGTGGATATTGTTA
TGGCTTCTTCTGTGGTACCTAAGATGGTGAGCATCTTCAGTTCAGGAGACAGCTCCATCAGCTTTAATGC
CTGTTTCACTCAGATGTACTTTGTCCATGCGGCCACTGCTGTGGAGACAGGTCTGCTACTGGCCATGGCT
TTTGATCGCTACGTGGCCATCTGCAAGCCCTTACATTACATGAGAATTCTCACCCGTCATGTGATGCTGG
GAATTAGTGTGACTATCACCGTTAGAGCTGTTATTTTTATGACTCCTTTGAGTTGGATGTTGAGTCATTT
GCCATTTTGTGCCTCCAATGTAGTTCCTCATTCCTATTGTGAACACATGGCTGTGGCCAAGTTAGCATGT
GCTGACCCCATGCCCAGCAGTCTCTACAGTTTGATTTTTTCCTCCATCATTGTGGGCTCAGATGTGGCCT
TCATTTCAGCCTCTTATTCTTTGATTCTCAAGGCAGTTTTTGGACTGTCCTCAAGGAATGCACAGTGGAA
GGCTTTGAGTACATGTGGCTCTCATGTTGGGGTCATGGCTCTGTACTATCTCCCTGGGATGGCATCCATC
TATGTGGCCTGGCTAGGGCAGGACCGAGTTCCACTGCACACTCAAGTGCTATTAGCTGACTTGTACCTGA
TCATCCCACCCACCTTAAACCCTATCATTTATGGTATTAGGACCAGACAAATCCGGGAGCGGATATGGAG
TCTGCTGACACATTGCTTCTTTTCCCAGTGCACTCAAGGTTCATGAAATCACTAGTGAATTCGCGGCCGC
CTGCAGGTCGACCATATGGGAGAGCTCCCAACGCGTTGGATGCATAGCTTGAGTATTCTATAGTGTCACC
TAAATAGCTTGGCGTAATCATGGTCATAGCTGTTTCCTGTGTGAAATTGTTATCCGCTCACAATTCCACA
CAACATACGAGCCGGAAGCATAAAGTGTAAAGCCTGGGGTGCCTAATGAGTGAGCTAACTCACATTAATT
GCGTTGCGCTCACTGCCCGCTTTCCAGTCGGGAAACCTGTCGTGCCAGCTGCATTAATGAATCGGCCAAC
GCGCGGGGAGAGGCGGTTTGCGTATTGGGCGCTCTTCCGCTTCCTCGCTCACTGACTCGCTGCGCTCGGT
CGTTCGGCTGCGGCGAGCGGTATCAGCTCACTCAAAGGCGGTAATACGGTTATCCACAGAATCAGGGGAT
AACGCAGGAAAGAACATGTGAGCAAAAGGCCAGCAAAAGGCCAGGAACCGTAAAAAGGCCGCGTTGCTGG
CGTTTTTCCATAGGCTCCGCCCCCCTGACGAGCATCACAAAAATCGACGCTCAAGTCAGAGGTGGCGAAA
CCCGACAGGACTATAAAGATACCAGGCGTTTCCCCCTGGAAGCTCCCTCGTGCGCTCTCCTGTTCCGACC
CTGCCGCTTACCGGATACCTGTCCGCCTTTCTCCCTTCGGGAAGCGTGGCGCTTTCTCATAGCTCACGCT
GTAGGTATCTCAGTTCGGTGTAGGTCGTTCGCTCCAAGCTGGGCTGTGTGCACGAACCCCCCGTTCAGCC
CGACCGCTGCGCCTTATCCGGTAACTATCGTCTTGAGTCCAACCCGGTAAGACACGACTTATCGCCACTG
GCAGCAGCCACTGGTAACAGGATTAGCAGAGCGAGGTATGTAGGCGGTGCTACAGAGTTCTTGAAGTGGT
GGCCTAACTACGGCTACACTAGAAGAACAGTATTTGGTATCTGCGCTCTGCTGAAGCCAGTTACCTTCGG
AAAAAGAGTTGGTAGCTCTTGATCCGGCAAACAAACCACCGCTGGTAGCGGTGGTTTTTTTGTTTGCAAG
CAGCAGATTACGCGCAGAAAAAAAGGATCTCAAGAAGATCCTTTGATCTTTTCTACGGGGTCTGACGCTC
AGTGGAACGAAAACTCACGTTAAGGGATTTTGGTCATGAGATTATCAAAAAGGATCTTCACCTAGATCCT
TTTAAATTAAAAATGAAGTTTTAAATCAATCTAAAGTATATATGAGTAAACTTGGTCTGACAGTTACCAA
TGCTTAATCAGTGAGGCACCTATCTCAGCGATCTGTCTATTTCGTTCATCCATAGTTGCCTGACTCCCCG
TCGTGTAGATAACTACGATACGGGAGGGCTTACCATCTGGCCCCAGTGCTGCAATGATACCGCGAGACCC
ACGCTCACCGGCTCCAGATTTATCAGCAATAAACCAGCCAGCCGGAAGGGCCGAGCGCAGAAGTGGTCCT
GCAACTTTATCCGCCTCCATCCAGTCTATTAATTGTTGCCGGGAAGCTAGAGTAAGTAGTTCGCCAGTTA
ATAGTTTGCGCAACGTTGTTGCCATTGCTACAGGCATCGTGGTGTCACGCTCGTCGTTTGGTATGGCTTC
ATTCAGCTCCGGTTCCCAACGATCAAGGCGAGTTACATGATCCCCCATGTTGTGCAAAAAAGCGGTTAGC
TCCTTCGGTCCTCCGATCGTTGTCAGAAGTAAGTTGGCCGCAGTGTTATCACTCATGGTTATGGCAGCAC
TGCATAATTCTCTTACTGTCATGCCATCCGTAAGATGCTTTTCTGTGACTGGTGAGTACTCAACCAAGTC
ATTCTGAGAATAGTGTATGCGGCGACCGAGTTGCTCTTGCCCGGCGTCAATACGGGATAATACCGCGCCA
CATAGCAGAACTTTAAAAGTGCTCATCATTGGAAAACGTTCTTCGGGGCGAAAACTCTCAAGGATCTTAC
CGCTGTTGAGATCCAGTTCGATGTAACCCACTCGTGCACCCAACTGATCTTCAGCATCTTTTACTTTCAC
CAGCGTTTCTGGGTGAGCAAAAACAGGAAGGCAAAATGCCGCAAAAAAGGGAATAAGGGCGACACGGAAA
TGTTGAATACTCATACTCTTCCTTTTTCAATATTATTGAAGCATTTATCAGGGTTATTGTCTCATGAGCG
GATACATATTTGAATGTATTTAGAAAAATAAACAAATAGGGGTTCCGCGCACATTTCCCCGAAAAGTGCC
ACCTGATGCGGTGTGAAATACCGCACAGATGCGTAAGGAGAAAATACCGCATCAGGAAATTGTAAGCGTT
AATATTTTGTTAAAATTCGCGTTAAATTTTTGTTAAATCAGCTCATTTTTTAACCAATAGGCCGAAATCG
GCAAAATCCCTTATAAATCAAAAGAATAGACCGAGATAGGGT
[37 nt withheld, positions 3613-3649]
AAAGAACGTGGACTCCAACGTCAAAGG
[49 nt withheld, positions 3677-3725]
T
[91 nt withheld, positions 3727-3817]
G
[124 nt withheld, positions 3819-3942]
CCATTCGCCATTCAGGCTGCGCAACTGTTGGGAAGGGCGATCGGTGCGGG
