>Addgene plasmid #136764 | pISH-Olfr556 | depositor partial sequence | sequence record 263991 | M13f for insert
GGCGATTGGGCCCGACGTCGCATGCTCCCGGCCGCCATGGCGGCCGCGGGAATTCGATTATGCTGGGGCC
ATCCTACAACCACACAATGGAATCCCCTGGCACTTTCTTCCTCTTGGGCATCCCAGGGTTTCAGTCTTCT
TATCTTTGGCTGGCCATCTCACTGAGTACCATGTATAGCATAGCTGTCTTAGGAAATATGCTCATTATCA
TTGTGATCTGCATGGATTCCACTCTACAAGAGCCTATGTACTTCTTTCTATGTGTTCTGGCTGCTGTGGA
TATTGTTATGGCTTCTTCTGTGGTACCTAAGATGGTGAGCATCTTCAGTTCAGGAGACAGCTCCATCAGC
TTTAATGCCTGTTTCACTCAGATGTACTTTGTCCATGCGGCCACTGCTGTGGAGACAGGTCTGCTACTGG
CCATGGCTTTTGATCGCTACGTGGCCATCTGCAAGCCCTTACATTACATGAGAATTCTCACCCGTCATGT
GATGCTGGGAATTAGTGTGACTATCACCGTTAGAGCTGTTATTTTTATGACTCCTTTGAGTTGGATGTTG
AGTCATTTGCCATTTTGTGCCTCCAATGTAGTTCCTCATTCCTATTGTGAACACATGGCTGTGGCCAAGT
TAGCATGTGCTGACCCCATGCCCAGCAGTCTCTACAGTTTGATTTTTTCCTCCATCATTGTGGGCTCAGA
TGTGGCCTTCATTTCAGCCTCTTATTCTTTGATTCTCAAGGCAGTTTTTGGACTGTCCTCAAGGAATGCA
CAGTGGAAGGCTTTGAGTACATGTGGCTCTCATGTTGGGGTCATGGCTCTGTACTATCTCCCTGGGATGG
CATCCATCTATGTGGCCTGGCTAGGGCAGGACCGAGTTCCACTGCACACTCAAGTGCTATTAGCTGACTT
GTACCTGATCATCCCACCCACCTTAAACCCTATCATTTATGGTATTAGGACCAGACAAATCCGGGAGCGG
ATATGGAGTCTGCTGACACATTGCTTCTTTTCCCAGTGCACTCAAGGTTCATGAAATCACTAGTGAATTC
GCGGCCGCCTGCAGGTCGACCATATGGGANAGCTCCCAACGCGTTGGATGCATAGCTTGAGTATTCTATA
GTGTCACCTAAATAGCTTGGCGTATCAGGGTCATAGCTGTTTCCTGKGNGAAATTGTTATCCGCTCMNAA
TTCC
